>Addgene plasmid #188935 | pBS-SKII-URA-GAL1-fSNAP-3xHA | addgene full sequence | sequence record 371341 | Addgene NGS Result
CGGTTCAGGTGGATCTGGTTCTGATCCACTAGTTCTAGAGCGGCCGCCACCGCGGTGGAGCTCCAGCTTT
TGTTCCCTTTAGTGAGGGTTAATTGCGCGCTTGGCGTAATCATGGTCATAGCTGTTTCCTGTGTGAAATT
GTTATCCGCTCACAATTCCACACAACATACGAGCCGGAAGCATAAAGTGTAAAGCCTGGGGTGCCTAATG
AGTGAGCTAACTCACATTAATTGCGTTGCGCTCACTGCCCGCTTTCCAGTCGGGAAACCTGTCGTGCCAG
CTGCATTAATGAATCGGCCAACGCGCGGGGAGAGGCGGTTTGCGTATTGGGCGCTCTTCCGCTTCCTCGC
TCACTGACTCGCTGCGCTCGGTCGTTCGGCTGCGGCGAGCGGTATCAGCTCACTCAAAGGCGGTAATACG
GTTATCCACAGAATCAGGGGATAACGCAGGAAAGAACATGTGAGCAAAAGGCCAGCAAAAGGCCAGGAAC
CGTAAAAAGGCCGCGTTGCTGGCGTTTTTCCATAGGCTCCGCCCCCCTGACGAGCATCACAAAAATCGAC
GCTCAAGTCAGAGGTGGCGAAACCCGACAGGACTATAAAGATACCAGGCGTTTCCCCCTGGAAGCTCCCT
CGTGCGCTCTCCTGTTCCGACCCTGCCGCTTACCGGATACCTGTCCGCCTTTCTCCCTTCGGGAAGCGTG
GCGCTTTCTCATAGCTCACGCTGTAGGTATCTCAGTTCGGTGTAGGTCGTTCGCTCCAAGCTGGGCTGTG
TGCACGAACCCCCCGTTCAGCCCGACCGCTGCGCCTTATCCGGTAACTATCGTCTTGAGTCCAACCCGGT
AAGACACGACTTATCGCCACTGGCAGCAGCCACTGGTAACAGGATTAGCAGAGCGAGGTATGTAGGCGGT
GCTACAGAGTTCTTGAAGTGGTGGCCTAACTACGGCTACACTAGAAGAACAGTATTTGGTATCTGCGCTC
TGCTGAAGCCAGTTACCTTCGGAAAAAGAGTTGGTAGCTCTTGATCCGGCAAACAAACCACCGCTGGTAG
CGGTGGTTTTTTTGTTTGCAAGCAGCAGATTACGCGCAGAAAAAAAGGATCTCAAGAAGATCCTTTGATC
TTTTCTACGGGGTCTGACGCTCAGTGGAACGAAAACTCACGTTAAGGGATTTTGGTCATGAGATTATCAA
AAAGGATCTTCACCTAGATCCTTTTAAATTAAAAATGAAGTTTTAAATCAATCTAAAGTATATATGAGTA
AACTTGGTCTGACAGTTACCAATGCTTAATCAGTGAGGCACCTATCTCAGCGATCTGTCTATTTCGTTCA
TCCATAGTTGCCTGACTCCCCGTCGTGTAGATAACTACGATACGGGAGGGCTTACCATCTGGCCCCAGTG
CTGCAATGATACCGCGAGACCCACGCTCACCGGCTCCAGATTTATCAGCAATAAACCAGCCAGCCGGAAG
GGCCGAGCGCAGAAGTGGTCCTGCAACTTTATCCGCCTCCATCCAGTCTATTAATTGTTGCCGGGAAGCT
AGAGTAAGTAGTTCGCCAGTTAATAGTTTGCGCAACGTTGTTGCCATTGCTACAGGCATCGTGGTGTCAC
GCTCGTCGTTTGGTATGGCTTCATTCAGCTCCGGTTCCCAACGATCAAGGCGAGTTACATGATCCCCCAT
GTTGTGCAAAAAAGCGGTTAGCTCCTTCGGTCCTCCGATCGTTGTCAGAAGTAAGTTGGCCGCAGTGTTA
TCACTCATGGTTATGGCAGCACTGCATAATTCTCTTACTGTCATGCCATCCGTAAGATGCTTTTCTGTGA
CTGGTGAGTACTCAACCAAGTCATTCTGAGAATAGTGTATGCGGCGACCGAGTTGCTCTTGCCCGGCGTC
AATACGGGATAATACCGCGCCACATAGCAGAACTTTAAAAGTGCTCATCATTGGAAAACGTTCTTCGGGG
CGAAAACTCTCAAGGATCTTACCGCTGTTGAGATCCAGTTCGATGTAACCCACTCGTGCACCCAACTGAT
CTTCAGCATCTTTTACTTTCACCAGCGTTTCTGGGTGAGCAAAAACAGGAAGGCAAAATGCCGCAAAAAA
GGGAATAAGGGCGACACGGAAATGTTGAATACTCATACTCTTCCTTTTTCAATATTATTGAAGCATTTAT
CAGGGTTATTGTCTCATGAGCGGATACATATTTGAATGTATTTAGAAAAATAAACAAATAGGGGTTCCGC
GCACATTTCCCCGAAAAGTGCCACCTAAATTGTAAGCGTTAATATTTTGTTAAAATTCGCGTTAAATTTT
TGTTAAATCAGCTCATTTTTTAACCAATAGGCCGAAATCGGCAAAATCCCTTATAAATCAAAAGAATAGA
CCGAGATAGGGT
[37 nt withheld, positions 2393-2429]
AAAGAACGTGGACTCCAACGTCAAAGG
[49 nt withheld, positions 2457-2505]
T
[91 nt withheld, positions 2507-2597]
G
[124 nt withheld, positions 2599-2722]
CCCATTCGCCATTCAGGCTGCGCAACTGTTGGGAAGGGCGATCGGTGCGGGCCTCTTCGCTATTACGCCA
GCTGGCGAAAGGGGGATGTGCTGCAAGGCGATTAAGTTGGGTAACGCCAGGGTTTTCCCAGTCACGACGT
TGTAAAACGACGGCCAGTGAGCGCGCGTAATACGACTCACTATAGGGCGAATTGGGTACCGGGCCCCCCC
TCGAGGTCGACGGTATAGATAAGCTTGATATCGAATTGGTCACCCGGCCAGCGACATGGAGGCCCAGAAT
ACCCTCCTTGACAGTCTTGACGTGCGCAGCTCAGGGGCATGATGTGACTGTCGCCCGTACATTTAGCCCA
TACATCCCCATGTATAATCATTTGCATCCATACATTTTGATGGCCGCACGGCGCGAAGCAAAAATTACGG
CTCCTCGCTGCAGACCTGCGAGCAGGGAAACGCTCCCCTCACAGACGCGTTGAATTGTCCCCACGCCGCG
CCCCTGTAGAGAAATATAAAAGGTTAGGATTTGCCACTGAGGTTCTTCTTTCATATACTTCCTTTTAAAA
TCTTGCTAGGATACAGTTCTCACATCACATCCGAACATAAACAACCATGACAGTCAACACTAAGACCTAT
AGTGAGAGAGCAGAAACTCATGCCTCACCAGTAGCACAACGATTATTTCGATTAATGGAACTGAAGAAAA
CCAATTTATGTGCATCAATTGATGTTGATACCACTAAGGAATTCCTTGAATTAATTGATAAATTGGGTCC
TTATGTATGCTTAATCAAGACTCATATTGATATAATCAATGATTTTTCCTATGAATCCACTATTGAACCA
TTATTAGAACTTTCACGTAAACATCAATTTATGATTTTTGAAGATAGAAAATTTGCTGATATTGGTAATA
CCGTGAAGAAACAATATATTGGTGGAGTTTATAAAATTAGTAGTTGGGCAGATATTACTAATGCTCATGG
TGTCACTGGGAATGGAGTAGTTGAAGGATTAAAACAGGGAGCTAAAGAAACCACCACCAACCAAGAGCCA
AGAGGGTTATTGATGTTAGCTGAATTATCATCAGTGGGATCATTAGCATATGGAGAATATTCTCAAAAAA
CTGTTGAAATTGCTAAATCCGATAAGGAATTTGTTATTGGATTTATTGCCCAACGTGATATGGGTGGACA
AGAAGAAGGATTTGATTGGCTTATTATGACACCTGGAGTTGGATTAGATGATAAAGGTGATGGATTAGGA
CAACAATATAGAACTGTTGATGAAGTTGTTAGCACTGGAACTGATATTATCATTGTTGGTAGAGGATTGT
TTGGTAAAGGAAGAGATCCAGATATTGAAGGTAAAAGGTATAGAGATGCTGGTTGGAATGCTTATTTGAA
AAAGACTGGCCAATTATAATCAGTACTGACAATAAAAAGATTCTTGTTTTCAAGAACTTGTCATTTGTAT
AGTTTTTTTATATTGTAGTTGTTCTATTTTAATCAAATGTTAGCGTGATTTATATTTTTTTTCGCCTCGA
CATCATCTGCCCAGATGCGAAGTTAAGTGCGCAGAAAGTAATATCATGCGTCAATCGTATGTGAATGCTG
GTCGCTATACTGCTGTCGATTCGATACTAACGCCGCCGGATTAGAAGCCGCCGAGCGGGCGACAGCCCTC
CGACGGAAGACTCTCCTCCGTGCGTCCTCGTCTTCACCGGTCGCGTTCCTGAAACGCAGATGTGCCTCGC
GCCGCACTGCTCCGAACAATAAAGATTCTACAATACTAGCTTTTATGGTTATGAAGAGGAAAAATTGGCA
GTAACCTGGCCCCACAAACCTTCAAATTAACGAATCAAATTAACAACCATAGGATGATAATGCGATTAGT
TTTTTAGCCTTATTTCTGGGGTAATTAATCAGCGAAGCGATGATTTTTGATCTATTAACAGATATATAAA
TGGAAAAGCTGCATAACCACTTTAACTAATACTTTCAACATTTTCAGTTTGTATTACTTCTTATTCAAAT
GTCATAAAAGTATCAACAAAAAATTGTTAATATACCTCTATACTTTAACGTCAAGGAGATGGACAAAGAC
TGCGAAATGAAGCGCACCACCCTGGATAGCCCTCTGGGCAAGCTGGAACTGTCTGGGTGCGAACAGGGCC
TGCACCGTATCATCTTCCTGGGCAAAGGAACATCTGCCGCCGACGCCGTGGAAGTGCCTGCCCCAGCCGC
CGTGCTGGGCGGACCAGAGCCACTGATGCAGGCCACCGCCTGGCTCAACGCCTACTTTCACCAGCCTGAG
GCCATCGAGGAGTTCCCTGTGCCAGCCCTGCACCACCCAGTGTTCCAGCAGGAGAGCTTTACCCGCCAGG
TGCTGTGGAAACTGCTGAAAGTGGTGAAGTTCGGAGAGGTCATCAGCTACAGCCACCTGGCCGCCCTGGC
CGGCAATCCCGCCGCCACCGCCGCCGTGAAAACCGCCCTGAGCGGAAATCCCGTGCCCATTCTGATCCCC
TGCCACCGGGTGGTGCAGGGCGACCTGGACGTGGGGGGCTACGAGGGCGGGCTCGCCGTGAAAGAGTGGC
TGCTGGCCCACGAGGGCCACAGACTGGGCAAGCCTGGGCTGGGTTACCCATACGATGTTCCTGACTATGC
GGGCTATCCCTATGACGTCCCGGACTATGCGGGATCCTATCCATATGACGTTCCAGATTACGCTGCTCAG
TG
Features (pLannotate 1.2.2; 19 found; start..end, strand, type, name):
     23..63      -  misc_feature   MCS (fragment): pBluescript multiple cloning site
     76..94      -  promoter       T3 promoter: promoter for bacteriophage T3 RNA polymerase
    139..155     -  protein_bind   lac operator: The lac repressor binds to the lac operator to inhibit transcription in E. coli. This inhibition can be relieved by adding lactose or isopropyl-β-D-thiogalactopyranoside (IPTG). lac repressor encoded by lacI
    163..193     -  promoter       lac promoter: promoter for the E. coli lac operon
    208..229     -  protein_bind   CAP binding site: CAP binding activates transcription in the presence of cAMP. E. coli catabolite activator protein
    242..334     -  CDS            lacI (fragment): lac repressor; lacI; The lac repressor binds to the lac operator to inhibit transcription in E. coli. This inhibition can be relieved by adding lactose or isopropyl-β-D-thiogalactopyranoside (IPTG).
    517..1105    -  rep_origin     ori: high-copy-number ColE1/pMB1/pBR322/pUC origin of replication
   1276..2136    -  CDS            AmpR: β-lactamase; bla; confers resistance to ampicillin, carbenicillin, and related antibiotics
   2137..2241    -  promoter       AmpR promoter: bla
   2294..2722    -  rep_origin     f1 ori (sequence partly withheld): f1 bacteriophage origin of replication; arrow indicates direction of (+) strand synthesis
   2727..2882    -  CDS            lacZα (fragment): LacZα fragment of β-galactosidase; lacZ fragment
   2890..2908    +  promoter       T7 promoter: promoter for bacteriophage T7 RNA polymerase
   2917..2969    -  misc_feature   MCS (fragment): pBluescript multiple cloning site
   2985..3328    +  promoter       TEF promoter: Ashbya gossypii TEF promoter
   3347..4135    +  CDS            URA3: PYRF_YEAST - Experimental evidence at protein level: Swiss-Prot protein existence level 1. From Saccharomyces cerevisiae (strain ATCC 204508 / S288c) (Baker's yeast).
   4147..4344    +  terminator     TEF terminator: Ashbya gossypii TEF terminator
   4369..4810    +  promoter       GAL1 promoter: S. cerevisiae GAL1; inducible promoter, regulated by Gal4
   4811..5356    +  CDS            SNAP-tag®: human O6-alkylguanine-DNA-alkyltransferase variant that forms covalent bonds with benzylguanine derivatives fast-reacting variant, optimized for mammalian expression
   5357..5446    +  CDS            3xHA: three tandem HA epitope tags
