[The description below was written by a language model from this plasmid's Addgene catalogue record and pLannotate feature annotations shown in this document.]
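Description:
pBS-SKII-URA-GAL1-fSNAP-3xHA is a 5,454 bp yeast integration-cassette template built on pBluescript II SK(+). It is maintained in E. coli through the high-copy ColE1/pUC origin and selected with ampicillin via the β-lactamase gene. The backbone also retains the f1 phage origin, the flanking T3 and T7 promoters, remnants of the split multiple cloning site, and lac promoter/operator and lacZα fragments. No yeast replication origin or centromere is annotated. This fits the stated purpose as a source of a cassette for chromosomal integration in Saccharomyces cerevisiae rather than an episomal expression plasmid.

The synthetic insert, assembled by Gibson cloning, lies between the two MCS fragments and reads in a single orientation. It begins with a URA3 marker, annotated as matching the S. cerevisiae protein, under the Ashbya gossypii TEF promoter and terminator, which allows selection of integrants by uracil prototrophy. Next comes the Gal4-regulated, galactose-inducible GAL1 promoter, placed directly upstream of a fast-reacting SNAP-tag (fSNAP) coding sequence that continues straight into three tandem HA epitopes. No terminator follows the tag. The cassette is therefore laid out to be inserted at the start of a chromosomal open reading frame, where the target gene would acquire an N-terminal fSNAP-3xHA fusion and its native promoter would be displaced by GAL1. The record does not describe how the cassette is targeted to a locus.

The SNAP-tag reacts covalently with benzylguanine derivatives, so the fused protein can be labelled with fluorescent dyes, while the HA epitopes allow antibody-based detection. The plasmid belongs to a set of S. cerevisiae integration vectors designed for fluorescent dye labelling of proteins.
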