Addgene plasmid #188935: pBS-SKII-URA-GAL1-fSNAP-3xHA
Purpose: Integration cassette to create N-terminal fusions for fluorescent tagging
Depositing lab: Stephen Buratowski. Depositing organization: Harvard Medical School. Publication: A set of Saccharomyces cerevisiae integration vectors for fluorescent dye labeling of proteins. Baek I, Le SN, Jeon J, Chun Y, Reed C, Buratowski S. G3 (Bethesda). 2022 Aug 9. pii: 6659097. doi: 10.1093/g3journal/jkac201. PubMed 35944214.
Backbone
  Vector backbone: pBlueScript II SK (+)
  Vector type: Yeast Expression
  Selectable markers: URA3
Growth in bacteria
  Bacterial resistance: Ampicillin, 100 μg/mL
  Growth temperature: 37°C
  Growth strain: DH5alpha
  Copy number: High Copy
Gene/Insert
  Gene/Insert name: URA-GAL1-fSNAP-3xHA
  Species: Synthetic
  Cloning method: Gibson Cloning
Terms and licenses: Academic/Nonprofit Terms; Industry Terms: Not Available to Industry
How to cite: pBS-SKII-URA-GAL1-fSNAP-3xHA was a gift from Stephen Buratowski (Addgene plasmid # 188935 ; http://n2t.net/addgene:188935 ; RRID:Addgene_188935)
